Addgene plasmid #113071: MPS-3
Purpose: Expresses worm MPS-3 in mammalian cells
Depositing lab: Federico Sesti. Depositing organization: Rutgers, The State University of New Jersey. Publication: A family of K+ channel ancillary subunits regulate taste sensitivity in Caenorhabditis elegans. Park KH, Hernandez L, Cai SQ, Wang Y, Sesti F. J Biol Chem. 2005 Jun 10;280(23):21893-9. doi: 10.1074/jbc.M502732200. Epub 2005 Mar 30. PubMed 15799965.
Backbone
  Vector backbone: pCI-neo
  Vector type: Mammalian Expression
Growth in bacteria
  Bacterial resistance: Ampicillin, 100 μg/mL
  Growth temperature: 37°C
  Growth strain: DH5alpha
  Copy number: High Copy
Gene/Insert
  Gene/Insert name: MiRP K+ channel accessory Subunit 3
  Species: C. elegans (nematode)
  Entrez Gene: mps-3 (a.k.a. CELE_T06A4.2)
  Cloning method: TOPO Cloning
Terms and licenses: Academic/Nonprofit Terms; Industry Terms: Not Available to Industry
Depositor comments: This plasmid contains a T61A mutation compared to the reference NP_490778.1 that does not impact function.
How to cite: MPS-3 was a gift from Federico Sesti (Addgene plasmid # 113071 ; http://n2t.net/addgene:113071 ; RRID:Addgene_113071)
