[The description below was written by a language model from this plasmid's Addgene catalogue record and pLannotate feature annotations shown in this document.]
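Description:
MPS-3 is a mammalian expression plasmid built on the pCI-neo backbone that carries the Caenorhabditis elegans gene mps-3, encoding MiRP K+ channel accessory subunit 3, a member of a family of potassium channel ancillary subunits. In bacteria, the 5,959-nt construct is maintained through a high-copy ColE1/pUC-type origin and selected with ampicillin via the β-lactamase gene. An f1 origin is also present, which allows production of single-stranded DNA.

Expression of the insert is driven by the human cytomegalovirus immediate-early enhancer and promoter, followed by a chimeric β-globin/immunoglobulin heavy-chain intron that generally improves mRNA processing and expression levels. An SV40 polyadenylation signal is annotated downstream of the cloning region. A T7 promoter lies just upstream of the cloning region and a T3 promoter fragment lies just downstream, and these can serve for in vitro transcription or as sequencing primer sites. The automated feature table does not annotate the mps-3 coding sequence itself, but the unannotated interval between the T7 and T3 elements is the likely position of the insert. No epitope tag or reporter is recorded. A separate cassette, consisting of the SV40 enhancer/early promoter, the neomycin phosphotransferase gene and a synthetic poly(A) signal, permits G418 selection of stably transfected mammalian cells.

The depositor notes a T61A substitution relative to the reference protein that is reported not to affect function. The stated purpose is to express worm MPS-3 in mammalian cells, which would fit heterologous studies of how this accessory subunit affects potassium channels, though the record does not detail the experiments.
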