Features (pLannotate 1.2.2; 18 found; start..end, strand, type, name):
      1..212     +  promoter       CMV promoter: human cytomegalovirus (CMV) immediate early promoter
    373..505     +  intron         chimeric intron: chimera between introns from human β-globin and immunoglobulin heavy chain genes
    550..568     +  promoter       T7 promoter: promoter for bacteriophage T7 RNA polymerase
   1111..1128    -  promoter       T3 promoter (fragment): promoter for bacteriophage T3 RNA polymerase
   1146..1267    -  polyA_signal   SV40 poly(A) signal: SV40 polyadenylation signal
   1290..1358    -  CDS            large T antigen (fragment): large T antigen from SV40 (simian virus 40)
   1382..1449    +  CDS            lacZα (fragment): LacZα fragment of β-galactosidase; lacZ fragment
   1453..1881    +  rep_origin     f1 ori (sequence partly withheld): f1 bacteriophage origin of replication; arrow indicates direction of (+) strand synthesis
   1909..1960    -  misc_feature   bom (fragment): basis of mobility region from pBR322
   2025..2382    +  promoter       SV40 promoter: SV40 enhancer and early promoter
   2433..3224    +  CDS            neo: KKA2_KLEPN - Also known as kan, nptII. Experimental evidence at protein level: Swiss-Prot protein existence level 1. Resistance to kanamycin, neomycin, paromomycin, ribostamycin, butirosin and gentamicin B. From Klebsiella pneumoniae.
   3291..3339    +  polyA_signal   poly(A) signal: synthetic polyadenylation signal
   3359..3413    -  misc_feature   bom (fragment): basis of mobility region from pBR322
   3515..3550    -  CDS            rop (fragment): Rop protein, which maintains plasmids at low copy number; rop
   3645..3749    +  promoter       AmpR promoter: bla
   3750..4610    +  CDS            AmpR: β-lactamase; bla; confers resistance to ampicillin, carbenicillin, and related antibiotics
   4781..5369    +  rep_origin     ori: high-copy-number ColE1/pMB1/pBR322/pUC origin of replication
   5582..5959    +  enhancer       CMV enhancer: human cytomegalovirus immediate early enhancer
>Addgene plasmid #113071 | MPS-3 | addgene full sequence | sequence record 217507 | Addgene NGS Result
GTGATGCGGTTTTGGCAGTACACCAATGGGCGTGGATAGCGGTTTGACTCACGGGGATTTCCAAGTCTCC
ACCCCATTGACGTCAATGGGAGTTTGTTTTGGCACCAAAATCAACGGGACTTTCCAAAATGTCGTAACAA
CTGCGATCGCCCGCCCCGTTGACGCAAATGGGCGGTAGGCGTGTACGGTGGGAGGTCTATATAAGCAGAG
CTCGTTTAGTGAACCGTCAGATCACTAGAAGCTTTATTGCGGTAGTTTATCACAGTTAAATTGCTAACGC
AGTCAGTGCTTCTGACACAACAGTCTCGAACTTAAGCTGCAGTGACTCTCTTAAGGTAGCCTTGCAGAAG
TTGGTCGTGAGGCACTGGGCAGGTAAGTATCAAGGTTACAAGACAGGTTTAAGGAGACCAATAGAAACTG
GGCTTGTCGAGACAGAGAAGACTCTTGCGTTTCTGATAGGCACCTATTGGTCTTACTGACATCCACTTTG
CCTTTCTCTCCACAGGTGTCCACTCCCAGTTCAATTACAGCTCTTAAGGCTAGAGTACTTAATACGACTC
ACTATAGGCTAGCCTCGAGATGTCCACCTCCACTCAGCGACCACCGGCGCCAACTTCTGGCTCATCATCG
ACGCCATGGACCAAAGTAGTGATATTCATAATTATTGGCATTCTCATTGTAGCCTTCATCGTGTTCGCCG
CCGCTTCCATTGTGAAATATATAAAAAGCAAGAAGCAACAAAAGCAGCCAAAGAAGAAAGCAAAAAAGAG
CACAAAATCGCGGAGCAAGAGTTTGAAGAGCAAACAGTCTGCAGTAACCCCAAAAAAAAGAGCATCTCCA
ATTCCACCTCAGCCAGCTCCGCCATCATCTCCCAAACCAACTGAAGAATCTGCGACACCATCCTCCTCAT
TTGCTCCGTCAACTGAGCCAACACCGACAGTTCCAGACAAGGTTGATGATGGCTCCGAGGACACGGAGCA
CAAAGAGCAAGAGCAACAGACTGTTCTGTGCACTTATGGCAATGGATGGAAGTCTAAGAATCAGCCTCCC
CACGACTTCTCCTTCTCAATCGAATCTGAATAATCTAGAGTCGACCCGGGCGGCCGCTTCCCTTTAGTGA
GGGTTAATGCTTCGAGCAGACATGATAAGATACATTGATGAGTTTGGACAAACCACAACTAGAATGCAGT
GAAAAAAATGCTTTATTTGTGAAATTTGTGATGCTATTGCTTTATTTGTAACCATTATAAGCTGCAATAA
ACAAGTTAACAACAACAATTGCATTCATTTTATGTTTCAGGTTCAGGGGGAGATGTGGGAGGTTTTTTAA
AGCAAGTAAAACCTCTACAAATGTGGTAAAATCCGATAAGGATCGATCCGGGCTGGCGTAATAGCGAAGA
GGCCCGCACCGATCGCCCTTCCCAACAGTTGCGCAGCCTGAATGGCGAATGG
[124 nt withheld, positions 1453-1576]
C
[91 nt withheld, positions 1578-1668]
A
[49 nt withheld, positions 1670-1718]
CCTTTGACGTTGGAGTCCACGTTCTTT
[37 nt withheld, positions 1746-1782]
ACCCTATCTCGGTCTATTCTTTTGATTTATAAGGGATTTTGCCGATTTCGGCCTATTGGTTAAAAAATGA
GCTGATTTAACAAAAATTTAACGCGAATTTTAACAAAATATTAACGCTTACAATTTCCTGATGCGGTATT
TTCTCCTTACGCATCTGTGCGGTATTTCACACCGCATACGCGGATCTGCGCAGCACCATGGCCTGAAATA
ACCTCTGAAAGAGGAACTTGGTTAGGTACCTTCTGAGGCGGAAAGAACCAGCTGTGGAATGTGTGTCAGT
TAGGGTGTGGAAAGTCCCCAGGCTCCCCAGCAGGCAGAAGTATGCAAAGCATGCATCTCAATTAGTCAGC
AACCAGGTGTGGAAAGTCCCCAGGCTCCCCAGCAGGCAGAAGTATGCAAAGCATGCATCTCAATTAGTCA
GCAACCATAGTCCCGCCCCTAACTCCGCCCATCCCGCCCCTAACTCCGCCCAGTTCCGCCCATTCTCCGC
CCCATGGCTGACTAATTTTTTTTATTTATGCAGAGGCCGAGGCCGCCTCGGCCTCTGAGCTATTCCAGAA
GTAGTGAGGAGGCTTTTTTGGAGGCCTAGGCTTTTGCAAAAAGCTTGATTCTTCTGACACAACAGTCTCG
AACTTAAGGCTAGAGCCACCATGATTGAACAAGATGGATTGCACGCAGGTTCTCCGGCCGCTTGGGTGGA
GAGGCTATTCGGCTATGACTGGGCACAACAGACAATCGGCTGCTCTGATGCCGCCGTGTTCCGGCTGTCA
GCGCAGGGGCGCCCGGTTCTTTTTGTCAAGACCGACCTGTCCGGTGCCCTGAATGAACTGCAGGACGAGG
CAGCGCGGCTATCGTGGCTGGCCACGACGGGCGTTCCTTGCGCAGCTGTGCTCGACGTTGTCACTGAAGC
GGGAAGGGACTGGCTGCTATTGGGCGAAGTGCCGGGGCAGGATCTCCTGTCATCTCACCTTGCTCCTGCC
GAGAAAGTATCCATCATGGCTGATGCAATGCGGCGGCTGCATACGCTTGATCCGGCTACCTGCCCATTCG
ACCACCAAGCGAAACATCGCATCGAGCGAGCACGTACTCGGATGGAAGCCGGTCTTGTCGATCAGGATGA
TCTGGACGAAGAGCATCAGGGGCTCGCGCCAGCCGAACTGTTCGCCAGGCTCAAGGCGCGCATGCCCGAC
GGCGAGGATCTCGTCGTGACCCATGGCGATGCCTGCTTGCCGAATATCATGGTGGAAAATGGCCGCTTTT
CTGGATTCATCGACTGTGGCCGGCTGGGTGTGGCGGACCGCTATCAGGACATAGCGTTGGCTACCCGTGA
TATTGCTGAAGAGCTTGGCGGCGAATGGGCTGACCGCTTCCTCGTGCTTTACGGTATCGCCGCTCCCGAT
TCGCAGCGCATCGCCTTCTATCGCCTTCTTGACGAGTTCTTCTGAGCGGGACTCTGGGGTTCGAAATGAC
CGACCAAGCGACGCCCAACCTGCCATCACGATGGCCGCAATAAAATATCTTTATTTTCATTACATCTGTG
TGTTGGTTTTTTGTGTGAATCGATAGCGATAAGGATCCGCGTATGGTGCACTCTCAGTACAATCTGCTCT
GATGCCGCATAGTTAAGCCAGCCCCGACACCCGCCAACACCCGCTGACGCGCCCTGACGGGCTTGTCTGC
TCCCGGCATCCGCTTACAGACAAGCTGTGACCGTCTCCGGGAGCTGCATGTGTCAGAGGTTTTCACCGTC
ATCACCGAAACGCGCGAGACGAAAGGGCCTCGTGATACGCCTATTTTTATAGGTTAATGTCATGATAATA
ATGGTTTCTTAGACGTCAGGTGGCACTTTTCGGGGAAATGTGCGCGGAACCCCTATTTGTTTATTTTTCT
AAATACATTCAAATATGTATCCGCTCATGAGACAATAACCCTGATAAATGCTTCAATAATATTGAAAAAG
GAAGAGTATGAGTATTCAACATTTCCGTGTCGCCCTTATTCCCTTTTTTGCGGCATTTTGCCTTCCTGTT
TTTGCTCACCCAGAAACGCTGGTGAAAGTAAAAGATGCTGAAGATCAGTTGGGTGCACGAGTGGGTTACA
TCGAACTGGATCTCAACAGCGGTAAGATCCTTGAGAGTTTTCGCCCCGAAGAACGTTTTCCAATGATGAG
CACTTTTAAAGTTCTGCTATGTGGCGCGGTATTATCCCGTATTGACGCCGGGCAAGAGCAACTCGGTCGC
CGCATACACTATTCTCAGAATGACTTGGTTGAGTACTCACCAGTCACAGAAAAGCATCTTACGGATGGCA
TGACAGTAAGAGAATTATGCAGTGCTGCCATAACCATGAGTGATAACACTGCGGCCAACTTACTTCTGAC
AACGATCGGAGGACCGAAGGAGCTAACCGCTTTTTTGCACAACATGGGGGATCATGTAACTCGCCTTGAT
CGTTGGGAACCGGAGCTGAATGAAGCCATACCAAACGACGAGCGTGACACCACGATGCCTGTAGCAATGG
CAACAACGTTGCGCAAACTATTAACTGGCGAACTACTTACTCTAGCTTCCCGGCAACAATTAATAGACTG
GATGGAGGCGGATAAAGTTGCAGGACCACTTCTGCGCTCGGCCCTTCCGGCTGGCTGGTTTATTGCTGAT
AAATCTGGAGCCGGTGAGCGTGGGTCTCGCGGTATCATTGCAGCACTGGGGCCAGATGGTAAGCCCTCCC
GTATCGTAGTTATCTACACGACGGGGAGTCAGGCAACTATGGATGAACGAAATAGACAGATCGCTGAGAT
AGGTGCCTCACTGATTAAGCATTGGTAACTGTCAGACCAAGTTTACTCATATATACTTTAGATTGATTTA
AAACTTCATTTTTAATTTAAAAGGATCTAGGTGAAGATCCTTTTTGATAATCTCATGACCAAAATCCCTT
AACGTGAGTTTTCGTTCCACTGAGCGTCAGACCCCGTAGAAAAGATCAAAGGATCTTCTTGAGATCCTTT
TTTTCTGCGCGTAATCTGCTGCTTGCAAACAAAAAAACCACCGCTACCAGCGGTGGTTTGTTTGCCGGAT
CAAGAGCTACCAACTCTTTTTCCGAAGGTAACTGGCTTCAGCAGAGCGCAGATACCAAATACTGTTCTTC
TAGTGTAGCCGTAGTTAGGCCACCACTTCAAGAACTCTGTAGCACCGCCTACATACCTCGCTCTGCTAAT
CCTGTTACCAGTGGCTGCTGCCAGTGGCGATAAGTCGTGTCTTACCGGGTTGGACTCAAGACGATAGTTA
CCGGATAAGGCGCAGCGGTCGGGCTGAACGGGGGGTTCGTGCACACAGCCCAGCTTGGAGCGAACGACCT
ACACCGAACTGAGATACCTACAGCGTGAGCTATGAGAAAGCGCCACGCTTCCCGAAGGGAGAAAGGCGGA
CAGGTATCCGGTAAGCGGCAGGGTCGGAACAGGAGAGCGCACGAGGGAGCTTCCAGGGGGAAACGCCTGG
TATCTTTATAGTCCTGTCGGGTTTCGCCACCTCTGACTTGAGCGTCGATTTTTGTGATGCTCGTCAGGGG
GGCGGAGCCTATGGAAAAACGCCAGCAACGCGGCCTTTTTACGGTTCCTGGCCTTTTGCTGGCCTTTTGC
TCACATGGCTCGACAGATCTTCAATATTGGCCATTAGCCATATTATTCATTGGTTATATAGCATAAATCA
ATATTGGCTATTGGCCATTGCATACGTTGTATCTATATCATAATATGTACATTTATATTGGCTCATGTCC
AATATGACCGCCATGTTGGCATTGATTATTGACTAGTTATTAATAGTAATCAATTACGGGGTCATTAGTT
CATAGCCCATATATGGAGTTCCGCGTTACATAACTTACGGTAAATGGCCCGCCTGGCTGACCGCCCAACG
ACCCCCGCCCATTGACGTCAATAATGACGTATGTTCCCATAGTAACGCCAATAGGGACTTTCCATTGACG
TCAATGGGTGGAGTATTTACGGTAAACTGCCCACTTGGCAGTACATCAAGTGTATCATATGCCAAGTCCG
CCCCCTATTGACGTCAATGACGGTAAATGGCCCGCCTGGCATTATGCCCAGTACATGACCTTACGGGACT
TTCCTACTTGGCAGTACATCTACGTATTAGTCATCGCTATTACCATG
